>Addgene plasmid #242528 | Nluc CD63 | addgene full sequence | sequence record 500759 | Addgene NGS Result
TTAAAAAATGAGCTGATTTAACAAAAATTTAACGCGAATTTTAACAAAATATTAACGCTTACAATTTACG
CCTTAAGATACATTGATGAGTTTGGACAAACCACAACTAGAATGCAGTGAAAAAAATGCTTTATTTGTGA
AATTTGTGATGCTATTGCTTTATTTGTAACCATTATAAGCTGCAATAAACAAGTTAACAACAACAATTGC
ATTCATTTTATGTTTCAGGTTCAGGGGGAGGTGTGGGAGGTTTTTTAAAGCAAGTAAAACCTCTACAAAT
GTGGTATGGCTGATTATGATCAGTTATCTAGATCCGGTGGATCCCGGGCCCGCGGTACCGTCGACTGCAG
AATTCGAAGCTTCTACATCACCTCGTAGCCACTTCTGATACTCTTCACGAGGCAGCAGGCAAAGACAATT
CCCAAAACCTCGACAAAAGCAATTCCAAGGGCTGCTGCAGCTACCACCAGCACATTTTTCCTCAGCCAGC
CCCCAATCTTCTCCACACAGCCCTCCTTATGGATCGCCTTCTCGTTGAAATTAATCCCACAGCCCACAGT
AACATTAATGCAGCAGGAGTCGGGGACTCGGTTCTTCGACATGGAAGGGATTTTCTCCCAATCTGTGTAG
TTAGCAGCCCCACAGCACTTAAAATCTGCCTGCATCCTGTCCAGGATCGAAGCAGTGTGGTTATTTTTCG
GGTAATTCTCCATCTGCTGCCGGAAGTTGTTATTAAACTCTGACATCACCTTATCTCTAAACACATAGCC
AGCAATGGCTGCGGCCACCTCCACCAACATGATAAGAGACAGAAAGATGGCAAACGTGATCATAAGACAA
TAGTTCTCCTTGCAGGCCCCGCAGCAGCCCACAAAAGCCACCAGGAAGAGGAAGACACCCACTGCGATGA
TGACCACTGGCAACAGAGAGCCAGGGGTAGCCCCCTGGATTATGGTCTGACTCAGGACAAGCTGTGCCCC
GACACCCACGGCAATCAGTCCCACTGCACAGGCGCAAAAGGCCAGCAGGAGGACGTAGAGCAAGAACTTC
ACACATTTCATTCCTCCTTCCACCGCCATAGGCTCGAGCGCCAGAATGCGTTCGCACAGCCGCCAGCCGG
TCACTCCGTTGATGGTTACTCGGAACAGCAGGGAGCCGTCGGGGTTGATCAGGCGCTCGTCGATAATTTT
GTTGCCGTTCCACAGGGTCCCTGTTACAGTGATCTTTTTGCCGTCGAACACGGCGATGCCTTCATACGGC
CGTCCGAAATAGTCGATCATGTTCGGCGTAACCCCGTCGATTACCAGTGTGCCATAGTGCAGGATCACCT
TAAAGTGATGATCATCCACAGGGTACACCACCTTAAAAATTTTTTCGATCTGGCCCATTTGGTCGCCGCT
CAGACCTTCATACGGGATGATGACATGGATGTCGATCTTCAGCCCATTTTCACCGCTCAGGACAATCCTT
TGGATCGGAGTTACGGACACCCCGAGATTCTGAAACAAACTGGACACACCTCCCTGTTCAAGGACTTGGT
CCAGGTTGTAGCCGGCTGTCTGTCGCCAGTCCCCAACGAAATCTTCGAGTGTGAAGACCATACCGGTAGC
GCTAGCGGATCTGACGGTTCACTAAACCAGCTCTGCTTATATAGACCTCCCACCGTACACGCCTACCGCC
CATTTGCGTCAATGGGGCGGAGTTGTTACGACATTTTGGAAAGTCCCGTTGATTTTGGTGCCAAAACAAA
CTCCCATTGACGTCAATGGGGTGGAGACTTGGAAATCCCCGTGAGTCAAACCGCTATCCACGCCCATTGA
TGTACTGCCAAAACCGCATCACCATGGTAATAGCGATGACTAATACGTAGATGTACTGCCAAGTAGGAAA
GTCCCATAAGGTCATGTACTGGGCATAATGCCAGGCGGGCCATTTACCGTCATTGACGTCAATAGGGGGC
GTACTTGGCATATGATACACTTGATGTACTGCCAAGTGGGCAGTTTACCGTAAATACTCCACCCATTGAC
GTCAATGGAAAGTCCCTATTGGCGTTACTATGGGAACATACGTCATTATTGACGTCAATGGGCGGGGGTC
GTTGGGCGGTCAGCCAGGCGGGCCATTTACCGTAAGTTATGTAACGCGGAACTCCATATATGGGCTATGA
ACTAATGACCCCGTAATTGATTACTATTAATAACTAATGCATGGCGGTAATACGGTTATCCACAGAATCA
GGGGATAACGCAGGAAAGAACATGTGAGCAAAAGGCCAGCAAAAGGCCAGGAACCGTAAAAAGGCCGCGT
TGCTGGCGTTTTTCCATAGGCTCCGCCCCCCTGACGAGCATCACAAAAATCGACGCTCAAGTCAGAGGTG
GCGAAACCCGACAGGACTATAAAGATACCAGGCGTTTCCCCCTGGAAGCTCCCTCGTGCGCTCTCCTGTT
CCGACCCTGCCGCTTACCGGATACCTGTCCGCCTTTCTCCCTTCGGGAAGCGTGGCGCTTTCTCATAGCT
CACGCTGTAGGTATCTCAGTTCGGTGTAGGTCGTTCGCTCCAAGCTGGGCTGTGTGCACGAACCCCCCGT
TCAGCCCGACCGCTGCGCCTTATCCGGTAACTATCGTCTTGAGTCCAACCCGGTAAGACACGACTTATCG
CCACTGGCAGCAGCCACTGGTAACAGGATTAGCAGAGCGAGGTATGTAGGCGGTGATACAGAGTTCTTGA
AGTGGTGGCCTAACTACGGCTACACTAGAAGAACAGTATTTGGTATCTGCGCTCTGCTGAAGCCAGTTAC
CTTCGGAAAAAGAGTTGGTAGCTCTTGATCCGGCAAACAAACCACCGCTGGTAGCGGTGGTTTTTTTGTT
TGCAAGCAGCAGATTACGCGCAGAAAAAAAGGATCTCAAGAAGATCCTTTGATCTTTTCTACGGGGTCTG
ACGCTCAGTGGAACGAAAACTCACGTTAAGGGATTTTGGTCATGAGATTATCAAAAAGGATCTTCACCTA
GATCCTTTTAAATTAAAAATGAAGTTTTAAATCAATCTAAAGTATATATGAGTAACCTGAGGCTATGGCA
GGGCCTGCCGCCCCGACGTTGGCTGCGAGCCCTGGGCCTTCACCCGAACTTGGGGGGTGGGGTGGGGAAA
AGGAAGAAACGCGGGCGTATTGGCCCCAATGGGGTCTCGGTGGGGTATCGACAGAGTGCCAGCCCTGGGA
CCGAACCCCGCGTTTATGAACAAACGACCCAACACCGTGCGTTTTATTCTGTCTTTTTATTGCCGTCATA
GCGCGGGTTCCTTCCGGTATTGTCTCCTTCCGTGTTTCAGTTAGCCTCCCCCTAGGGTGGGCGAAGAACT
CCAGCATGAGATCCCCGCGCTGGAGGATCATCCAGCCGGCGTCCCGGAAAACGATTCCGAAGCCCAACCT
TTCATAGAAGGCGGCGGTGGAATCGAAATCTCGTGATGGCAGGTTGGGCGTCGCTTGGTCGGTCATTTCG
AACCCCAGAGTCCCGCTCAGAAGAACTCGTCAAGAAGGCGATAGAAGGCGATGCGCTGCGAATCGGGAGC
GGCGATACCGTAAAGCACGAGGAAGCGGTCAGCCCATTCGCCGCCAAGCTCTTCAGCAATATCACGGGTA
GCCAACGCTATGTCCTGATAGCGGTCCGCCACACCCAGCCGGCCACAGTCGATGAATCCAGAAAAGCGGC
CATTTTCCACCATGATATTCGGCAAGCAGGCATCGCCATGGGTCACGACGAGATCCTCGCCGTCGGGCAT
GCTCGCCTTGAGCCTGGCGAACAGTTCGGCTGGCGCGAGCCCCTGATGCTCTTCGTCCAGATCATCCTGA
TCGACAAGACCGGCTTCCATCCGAGTACGTGCTCGCTCGATGCGATGTTTCGCTTGGTGGTCGAATGGGC
AGGTAGCCGGATCAAGCGTATGCAGCCGCCGCATTGCATCAGCCATGATGGATACTTTCTCGGCAGGAGC
AAGGTGAGATGACAGGAGATCCTGCCCCGGCACTTCGCCCAATAGCAGCCAGTCCCTTCCCGCTTCAGTG
ACAACGTCGAGCACAGCTGCGCAAGGAACGCCCGTCGTGGCCAGCCACGATAGCCGCGCTGCCTCGTCTT
GCAGTTCATTCAGGGCACCGGACAGGTCGGTCTTGACAAAAAGAACCGGGCGCCCCTGCGCTGACAGCCG
GAACACGGCGGCATCAGAGCAGCCGATTGTCTGTTGTGCCCAGTCATAGCCGAATAGCCTCTCCACCCAA
GCGGCCGGAGAACCTGCGTGCAATCCATCTTGTTCAATCATGCGAAACGATCCTCATCCTGTCTCTTGAT
CGATCTTTGCAAAAGCCTAGGCCTCCAAAAAAGCCTCCTCACTACTTCTGGAATAGCTCAGAGGCCGAGG
CGGCCTCGGCCTCTGCATAAATAAAAAAAATTAGTCAGCCATGGGGCGGAGAATGGGCGGAACTGGGCGG
AGTTAGGGGCGGGATGGGCGGAGTTAGGGGCGGGACTATGGTTGCTGACTAATTGAGATGCATGCTTTGC
ATACTTCTGCCTGCTGGGGAGCCTGGGGACTTTCCACACCTGGTTGCTGACTAATTGAGATGCATGCTTT
GCATACTTCTGCCTGCTGGGGAGCCTGGGGACTTTCCACACCCTAACTGACACACATTCCACAGCTGGTT
CTTTCCGCCTCAGGACTCTTCCTTTTTCAATATTATTGAAGCATTTATCAGGGTTATTGTCTCATGAGCG
GATACATATTTGAATGTATTTAGAAAAATAAACAAATAGGGGTTCCGCGCACATTTCCCCGAAAAGTGCC
ACCTG
[124 nt withheld, positions 4836-4959]
C
[91 nt withheld, positions 4961-5051]
A
[49 nt withheld, positions 5053-5101]
CCTTTGACGTTGGAGTCCACGTTCTTT
[37 nt withheld, positions 5129-5165]
ACCCTATCTCGGTCTATTCTTTTGATTTATAAGGGATTTTGCCGATTTCGGCCTATTGG
Features (pLannotate 1.2.2; 15 found; start..end, strand, type, name):
     74..195     -  polyA_signal   SV40 poly(A) signal: SV40 polyadenylation signal
    218..302     -  CDS            large T antigen (fragment): large T antigen from SV40 (simian virus 40)
    319..362     -  misc_feature   MCS (fragment): multiple cloning site
    366..1079    -  CDS            CD63: CD63_HUMAN - Also known as MLA1, TSPAN30. Experimental evidence at protein level: Swiss-Prot protein existence level 1. Functions as cell surface receptor for TIMP1 and plays a role in the activation of cellular signaling cascades. Plays a role in the activation of ITGB1 and integrin signaling, leading to the activation of AKT, FAK/PTK2 and MAP kinases. Promotes cell survival, reorganization of the actin cytoskeleton, cell adhesion, spreading and migration, via its role in the activation of AKT and FAK/PTK2. Plays a role in VEGFA signaling via its role in regulating the internalization of KDR/
   1089..1601    -  CDS            Nluc: NanoLuc® luciferase human codon-optimized
   1639..1842    -  promoter       CMV promoter: human cytomegalovirus (CMV) immediate early promoter
   1843..2146    -  enhancer       CMV enhancer: human cytomegalovirus immediate early enhancer
   2321..2909    -  rep_origin     ori: high-copy-number ColE1/pMB1/pBR322/pUC origin of replication
   3131..3147    +  polyA_signal   bGH poly(A) signal (fragment): bovine growth hormone polyadenylation signal
   3238..3285    -  polyA_signal   HSV TK poly(A) signal: herpes simplex virus thymidine kinase polyadenylation signal (Cole and Stacy, 1985)
   3344..3496    -  CDS            ble (fragment): BLE_KLEPN - Experimental evidence at protein level: Swiss-Prot protein existence level 1. Binding protein with a strong affinity to the bleomycin family of antibiotics. Binds to CL990; an antimitotic-antibiotic compound. From Klebsiella pneumoniae.
   3517..4311    -  CDS            NeoR/KanR: aminoglycoside phosphotransferase from Tn5; aph(3')-II (or nptII); confers resistance to neomycin, kanamycin, and G418 (Geneticin®)
   4346..4703    -  promoter       SV40 promoter: SV40 enhancer and early promoter
   4705..4809    -  promoter       AmpR promoter: bla
   4836..40      +  rep_origin     f1 ori (across the origin) (sequence partly withheld): f1 bacteriophage origin of replication; arrow indicates direction of (+) strand synthesis
