[The description below was written by a language model from this plasmid's Addgene catalogue record and pLannotate feature annotations shown in this document.]
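Description:
Nluc CD63 is a mammalian expression plasmid built on the Clontech pmRFP1-C1 backbone, encoding human CD63 fused at its N terminus to NanoLuc luciferase. The feature table shows no RFP coding sequence, and a human codon-optimized Nluc open reading frame sits directly downstream of the promoter, so the luciferase appears to occupy the position of the fluorescent protein in the parent vector. The 714 bp CD63 coding sequence was inserted between XhoI and HindIII sites in the multiple cloning site, immediately after Nluc. Transcription of the fusion is driven by the human cytomegalovirus immediate early enhancer and promoter and terminated by an SV40 polyadenylation signal.

The 5,224 bp plasmid is propagated in E. coli at high copy from a ColE1/pUC-type origin and also carries an f1 phage origin. A single Tn5 aminoglycoside phosphotransferase gene (NeoR/KanR) serves both hosts. A bacterial bla-type promoter drives it for kanamycin selection in bacteria. An SV40 enhancer/early promoter with an HSV TK polyadenylation signal allows G418 selection of transfected mammalian cells. The short ble, bGH poly(A) and large T antigen annotations are only fragments, probably backbone remnants or partial sequence matches rather than functional elements.

CD63 is a tetraspanin widely used as a marker of extracellular vesicles, and tagging it with a small, bright luciferase allows it to be measured by luminescence once substrate is added. According to the record, the construct is intended for quantifying CD63 in the secretome of expressing cells, particularly in released extracellular vesicles. The associated publication concerns a compound that increases release of tumour-derived vesicles.
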