Addgene plasmid #242528: Nluc CD63
Purpose: This plasmid can be used to quantify CD63 by luminescence signal upon providing substrate, in particular in the secretome, especially in the extracellular vesicles of cells expressing this construct.
Depositing lab: Clotilde Thery. Depositing organization: Institut Curie. Publication: Homosalate boosts the release of tumour-derived extracellular vesicles with protection against anchorage-loss property. Grisard E, Nevo N, Lescure A, Doll S, Corbe M, Jouve M, Lavieu G, Joliot A, Nery ED, Martin-Jaular L, Thery C. J Extracell Vesicles. 2022 Jul;11(7):e12242. doi: 10.1002/jev2.12242. PubMed 35790086.
Backbone
  Vector backbone: pmRFP1-C1
  Backbone manufacturer: Clontech
  Backbone size w/o insert (bp): 4689
  Total vector size (bp): 5224
  Vector type: Mammalian Expression, Luciferase
  Selectable markers: Neomycin (select with G418)
Growth in bacteria
  Bacterial resistance: Kanamycin, 50 μg/mL
  Growth temperature: 37°C
  Growth strain: DH5alpha
  Copy number: High Copy
Gene/Insert
  Gene/Insert name: CD63
  Species: H. sapiens (human)
  Insert size (bp): 714
  GenBank ID: NM_001780.6
  Entrez Gene: CD63 (a.k.a. AD1, HOP-26, ME491, MLA1, OMA81H, Pltgp40, TSPAN30)
  Promoter: CMV
  Tag / fusion protein: Nanoluciferase (N terminal on insert)
  Cloning method: Restriction Enzyme; 5′ cloning site XhoI (not destroyed); 3′ cloning site HindIII (not destroyed)
  Sequencing primers: 5′ CMV Forward: CGCAAATGGGCGGTAGGCGTG; 3′ polyA Reverse: GTAACCATTATAAGCTGC
Resource information
  A portion of this plasmid was derived from a plasmid made by: W. Mothes
Terms and licenses: Academic/Nonprofit Terms; Industry Terms: Not Available to Industry
How to cite: Nluc CD63 was a gift from Clotilde Thery (Addgene plasmid # 242528 ; http://n2t.net/addgene:242528 ; RRID:Addgene_242528)
