>Addgene plasmid #242528 | Nluc CD63 | depositor partial sequence | sequence record 478040 | Foward : CGCAAATGGGCGGTAGGCGTG and Reverse : GTAACCATTATAAGCTGC
CTGGTTTAGTGAACCGTCAGATCCGCTAGCGCTACCGGTATGGTCTTCACACTCGAAGATTTCGTTGGGG
ACTGGCGACAGACAGCCGGCTACAACCTGGACCAAGTCCTTGAACAGGGAGGTGTGTCCAGTTTGTTTCA
GAATCTCGGGGTGTCCGTAACTCCGATCCAAAGGATTGTCCTGAGCGGTGAAAATGGGCTGAAGATCGAC
ATCCATGTCATCATCCCGTATGAAGGTCTGAGCGGCGACCAAATGGGCCAGATCGAAAAAATTTTTAAGG
TGGTGTACCCTGTGGATGATCATCACTTTAAGGTGATCCTGCACTATGGCACACTGGTAATCGACGGGGT
TACGCCGAACATGATCGACTATTTCGGACGGCCGTATGAAGGCATCGCCGTGTTCGACGGCAAAAAGATC
ACTGTAACAGGGACCCTGTGGAACGGCAACAAAATTATCGACGAGCGCCTGATCAACCCCGACGGCTCCC
TGCTGTTCCGAGTAACCATCAACGGAGTGACCGGCTGGCGGCTGTGCGAACGCATTCTGGCGCTCGAGCC
TATGGCGGTGGAAGGAGGAATGAAATGTGTGAAGTTCTTGCTCTACGTCCTCCTGCTGGCCTTTTGCGCC
TGTGCAGTGGGACTGATTGCCGTGGGTGTCGGGGCACAGCTTGTCCTGAGTCAGACCATAATCCAGGGGG
CTACCCCTGGCTCTCTGTTGCCAGTGGTCATCATCGCAGTGGGTGTCTTCCTCTTCCTGGTGGCTTTTGT
GGGCTGCTGCGGGGCCTGCAAGGAGAACTATTGTCTTATGATCACGTTTGCCATCTTTCTGTCTCTTATC
ATGTTGGTGGAGGTGGCCGCAGCCATTGCTGGCTATGTGTTTAGAGATAAGGTGATGTCAGAGTTTAATA
ACAACTTCCGGCAGCAGATGGAGAATTACCCGAAAAATAACCACACTGCTTCGATCCTGGACAGGATGCA
GGCAGATTTTAAGTGCTGTGGGGCTGCTAACTACACAGATTGGGAGAAAATCCCTTCCATGTCGAAGAAC
CGAGTCCCCGACTCCTGCTGCATTAATGTTACTGTGGGCTGTGGGATTAATTTCAACGAGAAGGCGATCC
ATAAGGAGGGCTGTGTGGAGAAGATTGGGGGCTGGCTGAGGAAAAATGTGCTGGTGGTAGCTGCAGCAGC
CCTTGGAATTGCTTTTGTCGAGGTTTTGGGAATTGTCTTTGCCTGCTGCCTCGTGAAGAGTATCAGAAGT
GGCTACGAGGTGATGTAGAAGCTTCGAATTCTGCAGTCGACGGTACCGCGGGCCCGGGATCCACCGGATC
TAGATAACTGATCATAATCAGCCATACCACATTTGTAGAGGTTTTACTTGCTTTAAAAAACCTCCCACAC
CTCCCCCTGAACCTGAAACATAAAATGAATGCAATTGTTGTTGTTAACTTGTTTATT
